Addgene plasmid #242075: pAC005
Purpose: Expresses NusA as fusion with 6xHis-SUMO
Depositing lab: Olivier Duss. Depositing organization: European Molecular Biology Laboratory (EMBL), Heidelberg. Publication: Tracking transcription-translation coupling in real time. Qureshi NS, Duss O. Nature. 2025 Jan;637(8045):487-495. doi: 10.1038/s41586-024-08308-w. Epub 2024 Dec 4. PubMed 39633055.
Backbone
  Vector backbone: pESUMO
  Vector type: Bacterial Expression
Growth in bacteria
  Bacterial resistance: Ampicillin, 100 μg/mL
  Growth temperature: 37°C
  Growth strain: DH5alpha
  Copy number: Unknown
Gene/Insert
  Gene/Insert name: NusA
  Insert size (bp): 1488
  Entrez Gene: nusA (a.k.a. b3169, ECK3158)
  Tag / fusion protein: SUMO (N terminal on backbone)
  Cloning method: Gibson Cloning
  Sequencing primers: 5′ taatacgactcactataggg
Terms and licenses: Academic/Nonprofit Terms; Industry Terms: Not Available to Industry
How to cite: pAC005 was a gift from Olivier Duss (Addgene plasmid # 242075 ; http://n2t.net/addgene:242075 ; RRID:Addgene_242075)
