[The description below was written by a language model from this plasmid's Addgene catalogue record and pLannotate feature annotations shown in this document.]
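Description:
pAC005 is a 7.2 kb bacterial expression plasmid built on the pESUMO backbone for producing the E. coli transcription factor NusA as an N-terminal 6xHis-SUMO fusion. It has a pET-style architecture: a ColE1/pBR322-type origin accompanied by the bom region and the rop gene, which moderates copy number, plus an f1 origin that allows single-stranded DNA production. Selection is by ampicillin through the bla gene under its own promoter. Short tetracycline-resistance fragments flanking the lacI region are remnants of the pBR322 lineage and are not functional markers.

The expression cassette is driven by a T7 promoter followed directly by a lac operator, with the plasmid-borne lacI gene supplying repressor, so transcription requires a host providing T7 RNA polymerase and is induced with IPTG. A T7 gene 10 ribosome binding site precedes the fusion reading frame. The feature table annotates a yeast SMT3-derived SUMO domain fused directly to the nusA coding sequence (about 1.5 kb, inserted by Gibson assembly). The N-terminal 6xHis stated in the catalogue purpose is not separately annotated, but there is room for it between the RBS and SUMO. A His-tag fragment and a short T7 gene 10-derived fragment are annotated downstream of nusA, before the T7 terminator. These look like leftover backbone sequence, and the record does not indicate whether they are translated.

The His tag allows affinity purification, and the SUMO tag typically aids solubility and can be removed with a SUMO protease. The associated work concerns real-time tracking of transcription-translation coupling, which suggests the plasmid supplies purified NusA for reconstituted in vitro assays.
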