Features (pLannotate 1.2.2; 20 found; start..end, strand, type, name):
    416..707     -  CDS            TcR (fragment): tetracycline efflux protein; tet; confers resistance to tetracycline
    722..743     -  protein_bind   CAP binding site: CAP binding activates transcription in the presence of cAMP. E. coli catabolite activator protein
    756..1838    -  CDS            lacI: lac repressor; lacI; The lac repressor binds to the lac operator to inhibit transcription in E. coli. This inhibition can be relieved by adding lactose or isopropyl-β-D-thiogalactopyranoside (IPTG).
   1839..1916    -  promoter       lacI promoter: lacI
   1924..2203    -  CDS            TcR (fragment): tetracycline efflux protein; tet; confers resistance to tetracycline
   2225..2243    +  promoter       T7 promoter: promoter for bacteriophage T7 RNA polymerase
   2244..2268    +  protein_bind   lac operator: The lac repressor binds to the lac operator to inhibit transcription in E. coli. This inhibition can be relieved by adding lactose or isopropyl-β-D-thiogalactopyranoside (IPTG). lac repressor encoded by lacI
   2283..2305    +  RBS            RBS: efficient ribosome binding site from bacteriophage T7 gene 10 (Olins and Rangwala, 1989)
   2348..2635    +  CDS            SUMO: cleavable ubiquitin-like protein tag; S. cerevisiae SMT3 (truncated and modified); modified to prevent cleavage by eukaryotic SUMO proteases
   2636..4120    +  CDS            nusA (sequence withheld): NUSA_ECOLI - Experimental evidence at protein level: Swiss-Prot protein existence level 1. Part of the processive rRNA transcription and antitermination complex (rrnTAC). The complex forms an RNA-chaperone ring around the RNA exit tunnel of RNA polymerase (RNAP). It supports rapid transcription and antitermination of rRNA operons, cotranscriptional rRNA folding, and annealing of distal rRNA regions to allow correct ribosome biogenesis (PubMed:32871103). Participates in both transcription termination and antitermination. Involved in a variety of cellular termination and antitermination processe
   4175..4192    +  CDS            9xHis (fragment): 9xHis affinity tag
   4202..4251    +  CDS            SET1 (fragment): solubility-enhancement tag derived from T7 phage gene 10B
   4259..4306    +  terminator     T7 terminator: transcription terminator for bacteriophage T7 RNA polymerase
   4343..4771    +  rep_origin     f1 ori (sequence partly withheld): f1 bacteriophage origin of replication; arrow indicates direction of (+) strand synthesis
   4824..4928    +  promoter       AmpR promoter: bla
   4929..5789    +  CDS            AmpR: β-lactamase; bla; confers resistance to ampicillin, carbenicillin, and related antibiotics
   5960..6548    +  rep_origin     ori: high-copy-number ColE1/pMB1/pBR322/pUC origin of replication
   6734..6873    -  misc_feature   bom: basis of mobility region from pBR322
   6975..7166    -  CDS            rop: Rop protein, which maintains plasmids at low copy number; rop
   7183..344     +  CDS            YPB1_ECOLX (across the origin): Protein predicted: Swiss-Prot protein existence level 4. From Escherichia coli.
>Addgene plasmid #242075 | pAC005 | addgene full sequence | sequence record 489325 | Addgene NGS Result
AACGAGAGAGGATGCTCACGATACGGGTTACTGATGATGAACATGCCCGGTTACTGGAACGTTGTGAGGG
TAAACAACTGGCGGTATGGATGCGGCGGGACCAGAGAAAAATCACTCAGGGTCAATGCCAGCGCTTCGTT
AATACAGATGTAGGTGTTCCACAGGGTAGCCAGCAGCATCCTGCGATGCAGATCCGGAACATAATGGTGC
AGGGCGCTGACTTCCGCGTTTCCAGACTTTACGAAACACGGAAACCGAAGACCATTCATGTTGTTGCTCA
GGTCGCAGACGTTTTGCAGCAGCAGTCGCTTCACGTTCGCTCGCGTATCGGTGATTCATTCTGCTAACCA
GTAAGGCAACCCCGCCAGCCTAGCCGGGTCCTCAACGACAGGAGCACGATCATGCGCACCCGTGGGGCCG
CCATGCCGGCGATAATGGCCTGCTTCTCGCCGAAACGTTTGGTGGCGGGACCAGTGACGAAGGCTTGAGC
GAGGGCGTGCAAGATTCCGAATACCGCAAGCGACAGGCCGATCATCGTCGCGCTCCAGCGAAAGCGGTCC
TCGCCGAAAATGACCCAGAGCGCTGCCGGCACCTGTCCTACGAGTTGCATGATAAAGAAGACAGTCATAA
GTGCGGCGACGATAGTCATGCCCCGCGCCCACCGGAAGGAGCTGACTGGGTTGAAGGCTCTCAAGGGCAT
CGGTCGAGATCCCGGTGCCTAATGAGTGAGCTAACTTACATTAATTGCGTTGCGCTCACTGCCCGCTTTC
CAGTCGGGAAACCTGTCGTGCCAGCTGCATTAATGAATCGGCCAACGCGCGGGGAGAGGCGGTTTGCGTA
TTGGGCGCCAGGGTGGTTTTTCTTTTCACCAGTGAGACGGGCAACAGCTGATTGCCCTTCACCGCCTGGC
CCTGAGAGAGTTGCAGCAAGCGGTCCACGCTGGTTTGCCCCAGCAGGCGAAAATCCTGTTTGATGGTGGT
TAACGGCGGGATATAACATGAGCTGTCTTCGGTATCGTCGTATCCCACTACCGAGATATCCGCACCAACG
CGCAGCCCGGACTCGGTAATGGCGCGCATTGCGCCCAGCGCCATCTGATCGTTGGCAACCAGCATCGCAG
TGGGAACGATGCCCTCATTCAGCATTTGCATGGTTTGTTGAAAACCGGACATGGCACTCCAGTCGCCTTC
CCGTTCCGCTATCGGCTGAATTTGATTGCGAGTGAGATATTTATGCCAGCCAGCCAGACGCAGACGCGCC
GAGACAGAACTTAATGGGCCCGCTAACAGCGCGATTTGCTGGTGACCCAATGCGACCAGATGCTCCACGC
CCAGTCGCGTACCGTCTTCATGGGAGAAAATAATACTGTTGATGGGTGTCTGGTCAGAGACATCAAGAAA
TAACGCCGGAACATTAGTGCAGGCAGCTTCCACAGCAATGGCATCCTGGTCATCCAGCGGATAGTTAATG
ATCAGCCCACTGACGCGTTGCGCGAGAAGATTGTGCACCGCCGCTTTACAGGCTTCGACGCCGCTTCGTT
CTACCATCGACACCACCACGCTGGCACCCAGTTGATCGGCGCGAGATTTAATCGCCGCGACAATTTGCGA
CGGCGCGTGCAGGGCCAGACTGGAGGTGGCAACGCCAATCAGCAACGACTGTTTGCCCGCCAGTTGTTGT
GCCACGCGGTTGGGAATGTAATTCAGCTCCGCCATCGCCGCTTCCACTTTTTCCCGCGTTTTCGCAGAAA
CGTGGCTGGCCTGGTTCACCACGCGGGAAACGGTCTGATAAGAGACACCGGCATACTCTGCGACATCGTA
TAACGTTACTGGTTTCACATTCACCACCCTGAATTGACTCTCTTCCGGGCGCTATCATGCCATACCGCGA
AAGGTTTTGCGCCATTCGATGGTGTCCGGGATCTCGACGCTCTCCCTTATGCGACTCCTGCATTAGGAAG
CAGCCCAGTAGTAGGTTGAGGCCGTTGAGCACCGCCGCCGCAAGGAATGGTGCATGCAAGGAGATGGCGC
CCAACAGTCCCCCGGCCACGGGGCCTGCCACCATACCCACGCCGAAACAAGCGCTCATGAGCCCGAAGTG
GCGAGCCCGATCTTCCCCATCGGTGATGTCGGCGATATAGGCGCCAGCAACCGCACCTGTGGCGCCGGTG
ATGCCGGCCACGATGCGTCCGGCGTAGAGGATCGAGATCTCGATCCCGCGAAATTAATACGACTCACTAT
AGGGGAATTGTGAGCGGATAACAATTCCCCTCTAGAAATAATTTTGTTTAACTTTAAGAAGGAGATATAC
CATGGGTCATCACCATCATCATCACGGGTCCCTGCAGGACTCAGAAGTCAATCAAGAAGCTAAGCCAGAG
GTCAAGCCAGAAGTCAAGCCTGAGACTCACATCAATTTAAAGGTGTCCGATGGATCTTCAGAGATCTTCT
TCAAGATCAAAAAGACCACTCCTTTAAGAAGGCTGATGGAAGCGTTCGCTAAAAGACAGGGTAAGGAAAT
GGACTCCTTAAGATTCTTGTACGACGGTATTAGAATTCAAGCTGATCAGGCCCCTGAAGATTTGGACATG
GAGGATAACGATATTATTGAGGCTCACCGCGAACAGATTGGAGGT
[1485 nt withheld, positions 2636-4120]
TAACTAGAGGATCCGAATTCGAGCTCCGTCGACAAGCTTGCGGCCGCACTCGAGCACCACCACCACCACC
ACTGAGATCCGGCTGCTAACAAAGCCCGAAAGGAAGCTGAGTTGGCTGCTGCCACCGCTGAGCAATAACT
AGCATAACCCCTTGGGGCCTCTAAACGGGTCTTGAGGGGTTTTTTGCTGAAAGGAGGAACTATATCCGGA
TTGGCGAATGGG
[124 nt withheld, positions 4343-4466]
C
[91 nt withheld, positions 4468-4558]
A
[49 nt withheld, positions 4560-4608]
CCTTTGACGTTGGAGTCCACGTTCTTT
[37 nt withheld, positions 4636-4672]
ACCCTATCTCGGTCTATTCTTTTGATTTATAAGGGATTTTGCCGATTTCGGCCTATTGGTTAAAAAATGA
GCTGATTTAACAAAAATTTAACGCGAATTTTAACAAAATATTAACGCTTACAATTTAGGTGGCACTTTTC
GGGGAAATGTGCGCGGAACCCCTATTTGTTTATTTTTCTAAATACATTCAAATATGTATCCGCTCATGAG
ACAATAACCCTGATAAATGCTTCAATAATATTGAAAAAGGAAGAGTATGAGTATTCAACATTTCCGTGTC
GCCCTTATTCCCTTTTTTGCGGCATTTTGCCTTCCTGTTTTTGCTCACCCAGAAACGCTGGTGAAAGTAA
AAGATGCTGAAGATCAGTTGGGTGCACGAGTGGGTTACATCGAACTGGATCTCAACAGCGGTAAGATCCT
TGAGAGTTTTCGCCCCGAAGAACGTTTTCCAATGATGAGCACTTTTAAAGTTCTGCTATGTGGCGCGGTA
TTATCCCGTATTGACGCCGGGCAAGAGCAACTCGGTCGCCGCATACACTATTCTCAGAATGACTTGGTTG
AGTACTCACCAGTCACAGAAAAGCATCTTACGGATGGCATGACAGTAAGAGAATTATGCAGTGCTGCCAT
AACCATGAGTGATAACACTGCGGCCAACTTACTTCTGACAACGATCGGAGGACCGAAGGAGCTAACCGCT
TTTTTGCACAACATGGGGGATCATGTAACTCGCCTTGATCGTTGGGAACCGGAGCTGAATGAAGCCATAC
CAAACGACGAGCGTGACACCACGATGCCTGCAGCAATGGCAACAACGTTGCGCAAACTATTAACTGGCGA
ACTACTTACTCTAGCTTCCCGGCAACAATTAATAGACTGGATGGAGGCGGATAAAGTTGCAGGACCACTT
CTGCGCTCGGCCCTTCCGGCTGGCTGGTTTATTGCTGATAAATCTGGAGCCGGTGAGCGTGGTTCTCGCG
GTATCATTGCAGCACTGGGGCCAGATGGTAAGCCCTCCCGTATCGTAGTTATCTACACGACGGGGAGTCA
GGCAACTATGGATGAACGAAATAGACAGATCGCTGAGATAGGTGCCTCACTGATTAAGCATTGGTAACTG
TCAGACCAAGTTTACTCATATATACTTTAGATTGATTTAAAACTTCATTTTTAATTTAAAAGGATCTAGG
TGAAGATCCTTTTTGATAATCTCATGACCAAAATCCCTTAACGTGAGTTTTCGTTCCACTGAGCGTCAGA
CCCCGTAGAAAAGATCAAAGGATCTTCTTGAGATCCTTTTTTTCTGCGCGTAATCTGCTGCTTGCAAACA
AAAAAACCACCGCTACCAGCGGTGGTTTGTTTGCCGGATCAAGAGCTACCAACTCTTTTTCCGAAGGTAA
CTGGCTTCAGCAGAGCGCAGATACCAAATACTGTCCTTCTAGTGTAGCCGTAGTTAGGCCACCACTTCAA
GAACTCTGTAGCACCGCCTACATACCTCGCTCTGCTAATCCTGTTACCAGTGGCTGCTGCCAGTGGCGAT
AAGTCGTGTCTTACCGGGTTGGACTCAAGACGATAGTTACCGGATAAGGCGCAGCGGTCGGGCTGAACGG
GGGGTTCGTGCACACAGCCCAGCTTGGAGCGAACGACCTACACCGAACTGAGATACCTACAGCGTGAGCT
ATGAGAAAGCGCCACGCTTCCCGAAGGGAGAAAGGCGGACAGGTATCCGGTAAGCGGCAGGGTCGGAACA
GGAGAGCGCACGAGGGAGCTTCCAGGGGGAAACGCCTGGTATCTTTATAGTCCTGTCGGGTTTCGCCACC
TCTGACTTGAGCGTCGATTTTTGTGATGCTCGTCAGGGGGGCGGAGCCTATGGAAAAACGCCAGCAACGC
GGCCTTTTTACGGTTCCTGGCCTTTTGCTGGCCTTTTGCTCACATGTTCTTTCCTGCGTTATCCCCTGAT
TCTGTGGATAACCGTATTACCGCCTTTGAGTGAGCTGATACCGCTCGCCGCAGCCGAACGACCGAGCGCA
GCGAGTCAGTGAGCGAGGAAGCGGAAGAGCGCCTGATGCGGTATTTTCTCCTTACGCATCTGTGCGGTAT
TTCACACCGCAATGGTGCACTCTCAGTACAATCTGCTCTGATGCCGCATAGTTAAGCCAGTATACACTCC
GCTATCGCTACGTGACTGGGTCATGGCTGCGCCCCGACACCCGCCAACACCCGCTGACGCGCCCTGACGG
GCTTGTCTGCTCCCGGCATCCGCTTACAGACAAGCTGTGACCGTCTCCGGGAGCTGCATGTGTCAGAGGT
TTTCACCGTCATCACCGAAACGCGCGAGGCAGCTGCGGTAAAGCTCATCAGCGTGGTCGTGAAGCGATTC
ACAGATGTCTGCCTGTTCATCCGCGTCCAGCTCGTTGAGTTTCTCCAGAAGCGTTAATGTCTGGCTTCTG
ATAAAGCGGGCCATGTTAAGGGCGGTTTTTTCCTGTTTGGTCACTGATGCCTCCGTGTAAGGGGGATTTC
TGTTCATGGGGGTAATGATACCGATGA
